Addgene plasmid #228678: pMB.BIG1d
Purpose: (Empty Backbone) Moclo Baculo toolkit level 2 backbone (biGBac compatible)
Depositing lab: Chen Davidovich. Depositing organization: Monash University. Publication: Modular cloning of multigene vectors for the baculovirus system and yeast. Lai Z, Flanigan SF, Boudes M, Davidovich C. J Mol Biol. 2025 Jan 13:168943. doi: 10.1016/j.jmb.2025.168943. PubMed 39814169.
Backbone
  Vector backbone: pFastBac1
  Vector type: Insect Expression
Growth in bacteria
  Bacterial resistance: Ampicillin and Gentamicin, 100 & 10 μg/mL
  Growth temperature: 37°C
  Growth strain: DH5alpha
  Copy number: High Copy
Gene/Insert
  Gene/Insert name: None
  Mutation: GentR R98K
Terms and licenses: Academic/Nonprofit Terms; Industry Terms: Not Available to Industry
Depositor comments: Spacer with PmeI cleavage site and biGBac linker sequence D&E
How to cite: pMB.BIG1d was a gift from Chen Davidovich (Addgene plasmid # 228678 ; http://n2t.net/addgene:228678 ; RRID:Addgene_228678)
