[The description below was written by a language model from this plasmid's Addgene catalogue record and pLannotate feature annotations shown in this document.]
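Description:
pMB.BIG1d is an empty level 2 acceptor backbone from the MoClo Baculo modular cloning toolkit, derived from the insect-expression transfer vector pFastBac1 and designed to be compatible with the biGBac multigene assembly scheme. It carries no gene insert. According to the depositor's notes, the cloning position is occupied by a spacer containing a PmeI cleavage site flanked by the biGBac linker sequences D and E, which define where this vector's cargo sits when several assemblies are later joined. The annotated features do not mark the spacer or linkers, and no insect promoter or polyadenylation signal is annotated, so expression elements are presumably supplied by the cassettes assembled into it.

The 5,860 nt plasmid replicates at high copy in E. coli from a ColE1/pUC-type origin, also contains an f1 phage origin, and is selected with ampicillin (β-lactamase under its own promoter) together with gentamicin. The gentamicin acetyltransferase gene, recorded as carrying an R98K substitution and driven by the class 1 integron Pc promoter, lies between the Tn7R and Tn7L mini-Tn7 ends. As in other pFastBac-type vectors, these ends allow Tn7-mediated transposition of the intervening segment into a baculovirus bacmid, with gentamicin resistance marking the transposed cargo. Outside the Tn7 ends, the feature table also detects a full-length aadA spectinomycin/streptomycin resistance gene along with short integrase and gentamicin-resistance fragments. The catalogue entry does not list spectinomycin as a selection or explain the role of this region.

The vector is used as a destination for combining multiple transcription units into multigene constructs for producing protein complexes in the baculovirus–insect cell system.
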