Features (pLannotate 1.2.2; 13 found; start..end, strand, type, name):
      1..589     +  rep_origin     ori: high-copy-number ColE1/pMB1/pBR322/pUC origin of replication
    775..824     -  misc_feature   bom (fragment): basis of mobility region from pBR322
    892..1116    -  mobile_element Tn7R: mini-Tn7 element (right end of the Tn7 transposon) Tn7
   1183..1716    -  CDS            GmR: gentamycin acetyltransferase; aacC1; confers resistance to gentamycin
   1905..1933    -  promoter       Pc promoter: intI1 (promoter lies within the coding sequence); class 1 integron promoter
   1911..2231    -  CDS            YPR2_ECOLX (fragment): Protein predicted: Swiss-Prot protein existence level 4. From Escherichia coli.
   2716..2881    -  mobile_element Tn7L: mini-Tn7 element (left end of the Tn7 transposon) Tn7
   3176..3256    -  CDS            int (fragment): INT2_ECOLX - Protein inferred from homology: Swiss-Prot protein existence level 3. Putative integrase believed to be involved in the insertion of antibiotic resistance genes into plasmids and transposons. From Escherichia coli.
   3342..3398    +  CDS            GmR (fragment): gentamycin acetyltransferase; aacC1; confers resistance to gentamycin
   3405..4196    +  CDS            SmR: aminoglycoside adenylyltransferase (Murphy, 1985); aadA; confers resistance to spectinomycin and streptomycin
   4243..4698    +  rep_origin     f1 ori (sequence partly withheld): f1 bacteriophage origin of replication; arrow indicates direction of (+) strand synthesis
   4725..4829    +  promoter       AmpR promoter: bla
   4830..5690    +  CDS            AmpR: β-lactamase; bla; confers resistance to ampicillin, carbenicillin, and related antibiotics
>Addgene plasmid #228678 | pMB.BIG1d | addgene full sequence | sequence record 456232 | Addgene NGS Result
TTGAGATCCTTTTTTTCTGCGCGTAATCTGCTGCTTGCAAACAAAAAAACCACCGCTACCAGCGGTGGTT
TGTTTGCCGGATCAAGAGCTACCAACTCTTTTTCCGAAGGTAACTGGCTTCAGCAGAGCGCAGATACCAA
ATACTGTCCTTCTAGTGTAGCCGTAGTTAGGCCACCACTTCAAGAACTCTGTAGCACCGCCTACATACCT
CGCTCTGCTAATCCTGTTACCAGTGGCTGCTGCCAGTGGCGATAAGTCGTGTCTTACCGGGTTGGACTCA
AGACGATAGTTACCGGATAAGGCGCAGCGGTCGGGCTGAACGGGGGGTTCGTGCACACAGCCCAGCTTGG
AGCGAACGACCTACACCGAACTGAGATACCTACAGCGTGAGCTATGAGAAAGCGCCACGCTTCCCGAAGG
GAGAAAGGCGGACAGGTATCCGGTAAGCGGCAGGGTCGGAACAGGAGAGCGCACGAGGGAGCTTCCAGGG
GGAAACGCCTGGTATCTTTATAGTCCTGTCGGGTTTCGCCACCTCTGACTTGAGCGTCGATTTTTGTGAT
GCTCGTCAGGGGGGCGGAGCCTATGGAAAAACGCCAGCAACGCGGCCTTTTTACGGTTCCTGGCCTTTTG
CTGGCCTTTTGCTCACATGTTCTTTCCTGCGTTATCCCCTGATTCTGTGGATAACCGTATTACCGCCTTT
GAGTGAGCTGATACCGCTCGCCGCAGCCGAACGACCGAGCGCAGCGAGTCAGTGAGCGAGGAAGCGGAAG
AGCGCCTGATGCGGTATTTTCTCCTTACGCATCTGTGCGGTATTTCACACCGCAGACCAGCCGCGTAACC
TGGCAAAATCGGTTACGGTTGAGTAATAAATGGATGCCCTGCGTAAGCGGGTGTGGGCGGACAATAAAGT
CTTAAACTGAACAAAATAGATCTAAACTATGACAATAAAGTCTTAAACTAGACAGAATAGTTGTAAACTG
AAATCAGTCCAGTTATGCTGTGAAAAAGCATACTGGACTTTTGTTATGGCTAAAGCAAACTCTTCATTTT
CTGAAGTGCAAATTGCCCGTCGTATTAAAGAGGGGCGTGGCCAAGGGCATGGTAAAGACTATATTCGCGG
CGTTGTGACAATTTACCGAACAACTCCGCGGCCGGGAAGCCGATCTCGGCTTGAACGAATTGTTAGGTGG
CGGTACTTGGGTCGATATCAAAGTGCATCACTTCTTCCCGTATGCCCAACTTTGTATAGAGAGCCACTGC
GGGATCGTCACCGTAATCTGCTTGCACGTAGATCACATAAGCACCAAGCGCGTTGGCCTCATGCTTGAGG
AGATTGATGAGCGCGGTGGCAATGCCCTGCCTCCGGTGCTCGCCGGAGACTGCGAGATCATAGATATAGA
TCTCACTACGCGGCTGCTCAAACTTGGGCAGAACGTAAGCCGCGAGAGCGCCAACAACCGCTTCTTGGTC
GAAGGCAGCAAGCGCGATGAATGTCTTACTACGGAGCAAGTTCCCGAGGTAATCGGAGTCCGGCTGATGT
TGGGAGTAGGTGGCTACGTCGCCGAACTCACGACCGAAAAGATCAAGAGCAGCCCGCATGGATTTGACTT
GGTCAGGGCCGAGCCTACATGTGCGAATGATGCCCATACTTGAGCCACCTAACTTTGTTTTAGGGCGACT
GCCCTGCTGCGTAACATCGTTGCTGCTGCGTAACATCGTTGCTGCTCCATAACATCAAACATCGACCCAC
GGCGTAACGCGCTTGCTGCTTGGATGCCCGAGGCATAGACTGTACAAAAAAACAGTCATAACAAGCCATG
AAAACCGCCACTGCGCCGTTACCACCGCTGCGTTCGGTCAAGGTTCTGGACCAGTTGCGTGAGCGCATAC
GCTACTTGCATTACAGTTTACGAACCGAACAGGCTTATGTCAACTGGGTTCGTGCCTTCATCCGTTTCCA
CGGTGTGCGTCACCCGGCAACCTTGGGCAGCAGCGAAGTCGAGGCATTTCTGTCCTGGCTGGCGAACGAG
CGCAAGGTTTCGGACTCCACGCATCGTCAGGCATTGGCGGCCTTGCTGTTCTTCTACGGCAAGGTGCTGT
GCACGGATCTGCCCTGGCTTCAGGAGATCGGAAGACCTCGGCCGTCGCGGCGCTTGCCGGTGGTGCTGAC
CCCGGATGAAGTGGTTCGCATCCTCGGTTTTCTGGAAGGCGAGCATCGTTTGTTCGCCCAGGACTCTAGC
TATAGTTCCCTGAATTCGCATCTAGAGTTTAAACCTAATGATGCCTGATGTTTCTGATGAGACGTGGTAG
AGCCACAAACAGCCGGTACAAGCAACGATCTCCAGGACCATCTGAATCATGCGCGGATGACACGAACTCA
CGACGGCGATCACAGACATTAACCCACAGTACAGACACTGCGACAACGTGGCAATTCGTCGCAATACAAC
GACTAGAGATCTATGTGAGGATCCTAACTCGAGATCGAGCTGGAAATCTGCTCGTCAGTGGTGCTCACAC
TGACGAATCATGTACAGATCATACCGATGACTGCCTGGCGACTCACAACTAAGCAAGACAGCCGGAACCA
GCGCCGGCGAACACCACTGCATATATGGCATATCACAACAGTCCACGTCTCAAGCAAAACGGTTCACATA
GCTTAGTTTAAACGTTACAGAGATGTTACGAACCACTAGTGCACTGCAGTACATCAACCAGATAAGTGAA
ATCTAGTTCCAAACTATTTTGTCATTTTTAATTTTCGTATTAGCTTACGACGCTACACCCAGTTCCCATC
TATTTTGTCACTCTTCCCTAAATAATCCTTAAAAACTCCATTTCCACCCCTCCCAGTTCCCAACTATTTT
GTCCGCCCACAGCGGGGCATTTTTCTTCCTGTTATGTTTTTAATCAAACATCCTGCCAACTCCATGTGAC
AAACCGTCATCTTCGGCTACTTTTTCTCTGTCACAGAATGAAAATTTTTCTGTCATCTCTTCGTTATTAA
TGTTTGTAATTGACTGAATATCAACGCTTATTTGCAGCCTGAACTGGGAGGCAGAATAAATGATCATATC
GTCAATTATTACCTCCACGGGGAGAGCCTGAGCAAACTGGCCTCAGGCATTTGAGAAGCACACGGTCACA
CTGCTTCCGGTAGTCAATAAACCGGTAAGTAGCGTATGCGCTCACGCAACTGGTCCAGAACCTTGACCGA
ACGCAGCGGTGGTAACGGCGCAGTGGCGGTTTTCATGGCTTGTTATGACTGTTTTTTTGGGGTACAGTCT
ATGCCTCGGGCATCCAAGCAGCAAGCGCGTTACGCCGTGGGTCGATGTTTGATGTTATGGAGCAGCAACG
ATGTTACGCAGCAGGGCAGTCGCCCTAAAACAAAGTTAAACATCATGAGGGAAGCGGTGATCGCCGAAGT
ATCGACTCAACTATCAGAGGTAGTTGGCGTCATCGAGCGCCATCTCGAACCGACGTTGCTGGCCGTACAT
TTGTACGGCTCCGCAGTGGATGGCGGCCTGAAGCCACACAGTGATATTGATTTGCTGGTTACGGTGACCG
TAAGGCTTGATGAAACAACGCGGCGAGCTTTGATCAACGACCTTTTGGAAACTTCGGCTTCCCCTGGAGA
GAGCGAGATTCTCCGCGCTGTAGAAGTCACCATTGTTGTGCACGACGACATCATTCCGTGGCGTTATCCA
GCTAAGCGCGAACTGCAATTTGGAGAATGGCAGCGCAATGACATTCTTGCAGGTATCTTCGAGCCAGCCA
CGATCGACATTGATCTGGCTATCTTGCTGACAAAAGCAAGAGAACATAGCGTTGCCTTGGTAGGTCCAGC
GGCGGAGGAACTCTTTGATCCGGTTCCTGAACAGGATCTATTTGAGGCGCTAAATGAAACCTTAACGCTA
TGGAACTCGCCGCCCGACTGGGCTGGCGATGAGCGAAATGTAGTGCTTACGTTGTCCCGCATTTGGTACA
GCGCAGTAACCGGCAAAATCGCGCCGAAGGATGTCGCTGCCGACTGGGCAATGGAGCGCCTGCCGGCCCA
GTATCAGCCCGTCATACTTGAAGCTAGACAGGCTTATCTTGGACAAGAAGAAGATCGCTTGGCCTCGCGC
GCAGATCAGTTGGAAGAATTTGTCCACTACGTGAAAGGCGAGATCACCAAGGTAGTCGGCAAATAATGTC
TAACAATTCGTTCAAGCCGACGGATTGGCGAATGGGGGG
[127 nt withheld, positions 4240-4366]
C
[91 nt withheld, positions 4368-4458]
A
[49 nt withheld, positions 4460-4508]
CCTTTGACGTTGGAGTCCACGTTCTTT
[37 nt withheld, positions 4536-4572]
ACCCTATCTCGGTCTATTCTTTTGATTTATAAGGGATTTTGCCGATTTCGGCCTATTGGTTAAAAAATGA
GCTGATTTAACAAAAATTTAACGCGAATTTTAACAAAATATTAACGTTTACAATTTCAGGTGGCACTTTT
CGGGGAAATGTGCGCGGAACCCCTATTTGTTTATTTTTCTAAATACATTCAAATATGTATCCGCTCATGA
GACAATAACCCTGATAAATGCTTCAATAATATTGAAAAAGGAAGAGTATGAGTATTCAACATTTCCGTGT
CGCCCTTATTCCCTTTTTTGCGGCATTTTGCCTTCCTGTTTTTGCTCACCCAGAAACGCTGGTGAAAGTA
AAAGATGCTGAAGATCAGTTGGGTGCACGAGTGGGTTACATCGAACTGGATCTCAACAGCGGTAAGATCC
TTGAGAGTTTTCGCCCCGAAGAACGTTTTCCAATGATGAGCACTTTTAAAGTTCTGCTATGTGGCGCGGT
ATTATCCCGTATTGACGCCGGGCAAGAGCAACTCGGTCGCCGCATACACTATTCTCAGAATGACTTGGTT
GAGTACTCACCAGTCACAGAAAAGCATCTTACGGATGGCATGACAGTAAGAGAATTATGCAGTGCTGCCA
TAACCATGAGTGATAACACTGCGGCCAACTTACTTCTGACAACGATCGGAGGACCGAAGGAGCTAACCGC
TTTTTTGCACAACATGGGGGATCATGTAACTCGCCTTGATCGTTGGGAACCGGAGCTGAATGAAGCCATA
CCAAACGACGAGCGTGACACCACGATGCCTGTAGCAATGGCAACAACGTTGCGCAAACTATTAACTGGCG
AACTACTTACTCTAGCTTCCCGGCAACAATTAATAGACTGGATGGAGGCGGATAAAGTTGCAGGACCACT
TCTGCGCTCGGCCCTTCCGGCTGGCTGGTTTATTGCTGATAAATCTGGAGCCGGTGAGCGTGGTTCTCGC
GGTATCATTGCAGCACTGGGGCCAGATGGTAAGCCCTCCCGTATCGTAGTTATCTACACGACGGGGAGTC
AGGCAACTATGGATGAACGAAATAGACAGATCGCTGAGATAGGTGCCTCACTGATTAAGCATTGGTAACT
GTCAGACCAAGTTTACTCATATATACTTTAGATTGATTTAAAACTTCATTTTTAATTTAAAAGGATCTAG
GTGAAGATCCTTTTTGATAATCTCATGACCAAAATCCCTTAACGTGAGTTTTCGTTCCACTGAGCGTCAG
ACCCCGTAGAAAAGATCAAAGGATCTTC
